>Addgene plasmid #58802 | psp-161-si2(sip1090) | depositor full sequence | sequence record 91098 | psp-161-si2(sip1090) sequence 9815 bps
TGGAAGGGCTAATTCACTCCCAAAGAAGACAAGATATCCTTGATCTGTGGATCTACCACACACAAGGCTA
CTTCCCTGATTAGCAGAACTACACACCAGGGCCAGGGGTCAGATATCCACTGACCTTTGGATGGTGCTAC
AAGCTAGTACCAGTTGAGCCAGATAAGGTAGAAGAGGCCAATAAAGGAGAGAACACCAGCTTGTTACACC
CTGTGAGCCTGCATGGGATGGATGACCCGGAGAGAGAAGTGTTAGAGTGGAGGTTTGACAGCCGCCTAGC
ATTTCATCACGTGGCCCGAGAGCTGCATCCGGAGTACTTCAAGAACTGCTGATATCGAGCTTGCTACAAG
GGACTTTCCGCTGGGGACTTTCCAGGGAGGCGTGGCCTGGGCGGGACTGGGGAGTGGCGAGCCCTCAGAT
CCTGCATATAAGCAGCTGCTTTTTGCCTGTACTGGGTCTCTCTGGTTAGACCAGATCTGAGCCTGGGAGC
TCTCTGGCTAACTAGGGAACCCACTGCTTAAGCCTCAATAAAGCTTGCCTTGAGTGCTTCAAGTAGTGTG
TGCCCGTCTGTTGTGTGACTCTGGTAACTAGAGATCCCTCAGACCCTTTTAGTCAGTGTGGAAAATCTCT
AGCAGTGGCGCCCGAACAGGGACCTGAAAGCGAAAGGGAAACCAGAGCTCTCTCGACGCAGGACTCGGCT
TGCTGAAGCGCGCGCACGGCAAGAGGCGAGGGGCGGCGACTGGTGAGTACGCCAAAAATTTTGACTAGCG
GAGGCTAGAAGGAGAGAGATGGGTGCGAGAGCGTCAGTATTAAGCGGGGGAGAATTAGATCGCGATGGGA
AAAAATTCGGTTAAGGCCAGGGGGAAAGAAAAAATATAAATTAAAACATATAGTATGGGCAAGCAGGGAG
CTAGAACGATTCGCAGTTAATCCTGGCCTGTTAGAAACATCAGAAGGCTGTAGACAAATACTGGGACAGC
TACAACCATCCCTTCAGACAGGATCAGAAGAACTTAGATCATTATATAATACAGTAGCAACCCTCTATTG
TGTGCATCAAAGGATAGAGATAAAAGACACCAAGGAAGCTTTAGACAAGATAGAGGAAGAGCAAAACAAA
AGTAAGACCACCGCACAGCAAGCGGCCGCTGATCTTCAGACCTGGAGGAGGAGATATGAGGGACAATTGG
AGAAGTGAATTATATAAATATAAAGTAGTAAAAATTGAACCATTAGGAGTAGCACCCACCAAGGCAAAGA
GAAGAGTGGTGCAGAGAGAAAAAAGAGCAGTGGGAATAGGAGCTTTGTTCCTTGGGTTCTTGGGAGCAGC
AGGAAGCACTATGGGCGCAGCGTCAATGACGCTGACGGTACAGGCCAGACAATTATTGTCTGGTATAGTG
CAGCAGCAGAACAATTTGCTGAGGGCTATTGAGGCGCAACAGCATCTGTTGCAACTCACAGTCTGGGGCA
TCAAGCAGCTCCAGGCAAGAATCCTGGCTGTGGAAAGATACCTAAAGGATCAACAGCTCCTGGGGATTTG
GGGTTGCTCTGGAAAACTCATTTGCACCACTGCTGTGCCTTGGAATGCTAGTTGGAGTAATAAATCTCTG
GAACAGATTTGGAATCACACGACCTGGATGGAGTGGGACAGAGAAATTAACAATTACACAAGCTTAATAC
ACTCCTTAATTGAAGAATCGCAAAACCAGCAAGAAAAGAATGAACAAGAATTATTGGAATTAGATAAATG
GGCAAGTTTGTGGAATTGGTTTAACATAACAAATTGGCTGTGGTATATAAAATTATTCATAATGATAGTA
GGAGGCTTGGTAGGTTTAAGAATAGTTTTTGCTGTACTTTCTATAGTGAATAGAGTTAGGCAGGGATATT
CACCATTATCGTTTCAGACCCACCTCCCAACCCCGAGGGGACCCGACAGGCCCGAAGGAATAGAAGAAGA
AGGTGGAGAGAGAGACAGAGACAGATCCATTCGATTAGTGAACGGATCTCGACGGTATCGGATCCCAAAT
AATGATTTTATTTTGACTGATAGTGACCTGTTCGTTGCAACAAATTGATGAGCAATGCTTTTTTATAATG
CCAACTTTGTACAAAAAAGCAGGCTGGAATTCGAACGCTGACGTCATCAACCCGCTCCAAGGAATCGCGG
GCCCAGTGTCACTAGGCGGGAACACCCAGCGCGCGTGCGCCCTGGCAGGAAGATGGCTGTGAGGGACAGG
GGAGTGGCGCCCTGCAATATTTGCATGTCGCTATGTGTTCTGGGAAATCACCATAAACGTGAAATGTCTT
TGGATTTGGGAATCTTATAAGTTCTGTATGAGACCACAGATCCCCGGACACCTCTCAAGCATCATTCAAG
AGATGATGCTTGAGAGGTGTCCTTTTTGGAAAAGCTTATCGATACCGTCGACCACCCAGCTTTCTTGTAC
AAAGTTGGCATTATAAGAAAGCATTGCTTATCAATTTGTTGCAACGAACAGGTCACTATCAGTCAAAATA
AAATCATTATTTGCCATCCAGCTGCAGCTCTGGCCCGTGTCTCAAAATCTCTGATGTTACATTGCACAAG
ATAAAAATATATCATCATGGTAGGAATTTTAATTAATTAATTAATTAATTAATTAATTAATTAAATTCGC
CAGCACAGTGGTCGACCCTGTGGAATGTGTGTCAGTTAGGGTGTGGAAAGTCCCCAGGCTCCCCAGCAGG
CAGAAGTATGCAAAGCATGCATCTCAATTAGTCAGCAACCAGGTGTGGAAAGTCCCCAGGCTCCCCAGCA
GGCAGAAGTATGCAAAGCATGCATCTCAATTAGTCAGCAACCATAGTCCCGCCCCTAACTCCGCCCATCC
CGCCCCTAACTCCGCCCAGTTCCGCCCATTCTCCGCCCCATGGCTGACTAATTTTTTTTATTTATGCAGA
GGCCGAGGCCGCCTCGGCCTCTGAGCTATTCCAGAAGTAGTGAGGAGGCTTTTTTGGAGGCCTAGGCTTT
TGCAAAAAGCTTACCATGACCGAGTACAAGCCCACGGTGCGCCTCGCCACCCGCGACGACGTCCCCAGGG
CCGTACGCACCCTCGCCGCCGCGTTCGCCGACTACCCCGCCACGCGCCACACCGTCGATCCGGACCGCCA
CATCGAGCGGGTCACCGAGCTGCAAGAACTCTTCCTCACGCGCGTCGGGCTCGACATCGGCAAGGTGTGG
GTCGCGGACGACGGCGCCGCGGTGGCGGTCTGGACCACGCCGGAGAGCGTCGAAGCGGGGGCGGTGTTCG
CCGAGATCGGCCCGCGCATGGCCGAGTTGAGCGGTTCCCGGCTGGCCGCGCAGCAACAGATGGAAGGCCT
CCTGGCGCCGCACCGGCCCAAGGAGCCCGCGTGGTTCCTGGCCACCGTCGGCGTCTCGCCCGACCACCAG
GGCAAGGGTCTGGGCAGCGCCGTCGTGCTCCCCGGAGTGGAGGCGGCCGAGCGCGCCGGGGTGCCCGCCT
TCCTGGAGACCTCCGCGCCCCGCAACCTCCCCTTCTACGAGCGGCTCGGCTTCACCGTCACCGCCGACGT
CGAGGTGCCCGAAGGACCGCGCACCTGGTGCATGACCCGCAAGCCCGGTGCCTGACGCCCGCCCCACGAC
CCGCAGCGCCCGACCGAAAGGAGCGCACGACCCCATGCATCGAATTAATTCCGATAATCAACCTCTGGAT
TACAAAATTTGTGAAAGATTGACTGGTATTCTTAACTATGTTGCTCCTTTTACGCTATGTGGATACGCTG
CTTTAATGCCTTTGTATCATGCTATTGCTTCCCGTATGGCTTTCATTTTCTCCTCCTTGTATAAATCCTG
GTTGCTGTCTCTTTATGAGGAGTTGTGGCCCGTTGTCAGGCAACGTGGCGTGGTGTGCACTGTGTTTGCT
GACGCAACCCCCACTGGTTGGGGCATTGCCACCACCTGTCAGCTCCTTTCCGGGACTTTCGCTTTCCCCC
TCCCTATTGCCACGGCGGAACTCATCGCCGCCTGCCTTGCCCGCTGCTGGACAGGGGCTCGGCTGTTGGG
CACTGACAATTCCGTGGTGTTGTCGGGGAAGCTGACGTCCTTTCCATGGCTGCTCGCCTGTGTTGCCACC
TGGATTCTGCGCGGGACGTCCTTCTGCTACGTCCCTTCGGCCCTCAATCCAGCGGACCTTCCTTCCCGCG
GCCTGCTGCCGGCTCTGCGGCCTCTTCCGCGTCTTCGCCTTCGCCCTCAGACGAGTCGGATCTCCCTTTG
GGCCGCCTCCCCGCATCGGGAATTAACGAGCTCGGTACCTTTAAAACCAATGACTTACAAGGCAGCTGTA
AATCTTAGCCACTTTTTAAAAGAAAAGGGGGGACTGGAAGGGCTAATTCACTCCCAACGAAAACAAAATC
TGCTTTTTGCTTGTACTGGGTCTCTCTGGTTAGACCAAATCTGAGCCTGGGAGCTCTCTGGCTAACTAGG
GAACCCACTGCTTAAGCCTCAATAAAGCTTGCCTTGAGTGCTTCAAGTAGTGTGTGCCCGTCTGTTGTGT
GACTCTGGTAACTAGAGATCCCTCAAACCCTTTTAGTCAGTGTGGAAAATCTCTAGCAGCATCTAGAATT
AATTCCGTGTATTCTATAGTGTCACCTAAATCGTATGTGTATGATACATAAGGTTATGTATTAATTGTAG
CCGCGTTCTAACGACAATATGTACAAGCCTAATTGTGTAGCATCTGGCTTACTGAAGCAGACCCTATCAT
CTCTCTCGTAAACTGCCGTCAGAGTCGGTTTGGTTGGACGAACCTTCTGAGTTTCTGGTAACGCCGTCCC
GCACCCGGAAATGGTCAGCGAACCAATCAGCAGGGTCATCGCTAGCCAGATCCTCTACGCCGGACGCATC
GTGGCCGGCATCACCGGCGCCACAGGTGCGGTTGCTGGCGCCTATATCGCCGACATCACCGATGGGGAAG
ATCGGGCTCGCCACTTCGGGCTCATGAGCGCTTGTTTCGGCGTGGGTATGGTGGCAGGCCCCGTGGCCGG
GGGACTGTTGGGCGCCATCTCCTTGCATGCACCATTCCTTGCGGCGGCGGTGCTCAACGGCCTCAACCTA
CTACTGGGCTGCTTCCTAATGCAGGAGTCGCATAAGGGAGAGCGTCGATATGGTGCACTCTCAGTACAAT
CTGCTCTGATGCCGCATAGTTAAGCCAGCCCCGACACCCGCCAACACCCGCTGACGCGCCCTGACGGGCT
TGTCTGCTCCCGGCATCCGCTTACAGACAAGCTGTGACCGTCTCCGGGAGCTGCATGTGTCAGAGGTTTT
CACCGTCATCACCGAAACGCGCGAGACGAAAGGGCCTCGTGATACGCCTATTTTTATAGGTTAATGTCAT
GATAATAATGGTTTCTTAGACGTCAGGTGGCACTTTTCGGGGAAATGTGCGCGGAACCCCTATTTGTTTA
TTTTTCTAAATACATTCAAATATGTATCCGCTCATGAGACAATAACCCTGATAAATGCTTCAATAATATT
GAAAAAGGAAGAGTATGAGTATTCAACATTTCCGTGTCGCCCTTATTCCCTTTTTTGCGGCATTTTGCCT
TCCTGTTTTTGCTCACCCAGAAACGCTGGTGAAAGTAAAAGATGCTGAAGATCAGTTGGGTGCACGAGTG
GGTTACATCGAACTGGATCTCAACAGCGGTAAGATCCTTGAGAGTTTTCGCCCCGAAGAACGTTTTCCAA
TGATGAGCACTTTTAAAGTTCTGCTATGTGGCGCGGTATTATCCCGTATTGACGCCGGGCAAGAGCAACT
CGGTCGCCGCATACACTATTCTCAGAATGACTTGGTTGAGTACTCACCAGTCACAGAAAAGCATCTTACG
GATGGCATGACAGTAAGAGAATTATGCAGTGCTGCCATAACCATGAGTGATAACACTGCGGCCAACTTAC
TTCTGACAACGATCGGAGGACCGAAGGAGCTAACCGCTTTTTTGCACAACATGGGGGATCATGTAACTCG
CCTTGATCGTTGGGAACCGGAGCTGAATGAAGCCATACCAAACGACGAGCGTGACACCACGATGCCTGTA
GCAATGGCAACAACGTTGCGCAAACTATTAACTGGCGAACTACTTACTCTAGCTTCCCGGCAACAATTAA
TAGACTGGATGGAGGCGGATAAAGTTGCAGGACCACTTCTGCGCTCGGCCCTTCCGGCTGGCTGGTTTAT
TGCTGATAAATCTGGAGCCGGTGAGCGTGGGTCTCGCGGTATCATTGCAGCACTGGGGCCAGATGGTAAG
CCCTCCCGTATCGTAGTTATCTACACGACGGGGAGTCAGGCAACTATGGATGAACGAAATAGACAGATCG
CTGAGATAGGTGCCTCACTGATTAAGCATTGGTAACTGTCAGACCAAGTTTACTCATATATACTTTAGAT
TGATTTAAAACTTCATTTTTAATTTAAAAGGATCTAGGTGAAGATCCTTTTTGATAATCTCATGACCAAA
ATCCCTTAACGTGAGTTTTCGTTCCACTGAGCGTCAGACCCCGTAGAAAAGATCAAAGGATCTTCTTGAG
ATCCTTTTTTTCTGCGCGTAATCTGCTGCTTGCAAACAAAAAAACCACCGCTACCAGCGGTGGTTTGTTT
GCCGGATCAAGAGCTACCAACTCTTTTTCCGAAGGTAACTGGCTTCAGCAGAGCGCAGATACCAAATACT
GTCCTTCTAGTGTAGCCGTAGTTAGGCCACCACTTCAAGAACTCTGTAGCACCGCCTACATACCTCGCTC
TGCTAATCCTGTTACCAGTGGCTGCTGCCAGTGGCGATAAGTCGTGTCTTACCGGGTTGGACTCAAGACG
ATAGTTACCGGATAAGGCGCAGCGGTCGGGCTGAACGGGGGGTTCGTGCACACAGCCCAGCTTGGAGCGA
ACGACCTACACCGAACTGAGATACCTACAGCGTGAGCTATGAGAAAGCGCCACGCTTCCCGAAGGGAGAA
AGGCGGACAGGTATCCGGTAAGCGGCAGGGTCGGAACAGGAGAGCGCACGAGGGAGCTTCCAGGGGGAAA
CGCCTGGTATCTTTATAGTCCTGTCGGGTTTCGCCACCTCTGACTTGAGCGTCGATTTTTGTGATGCTCG
TCAGGGGGGCGGAGCCTATGGAAAAACGCCAGCAACGCGGCCTTTTTACGGTTCCTGGCCTTTTGCTGGC
CTTTTGCTCACATGTTCTTTCCTGCGTTATCCCCTGATTCTGTGGATAACCGTATTACCGCCTTTGAGTG
AGCTGATACCGCTCGCCGCAGCCGAACGACCGAGCGCAGCGAGTCAGTGAGCGAGGAAGCGGAAGAGCGC
CCAATACGCAAACCGCCTCTCCCCGCGCGTTGGCCGATTCATTAATGCAGCTGTGGAATGTGTGTCAGTT
AGGGTGTGGAAAGTCCCCAGGCTCCCCAGCAGGCAGAAGTATGCAAAGCATGCATCTCAATTAGTCAGCA
ACCAGGTGTGGAAAGTCCCCAGGCTCCCCAGCAGGCAGAAGTATGCAAAGCATGCATCTCAATTAGTCAG
CAACCATAGTCCCGCCCCTAACTCCGCCCATCCCGCCCCTAACTCCGCCCAGTTCCGCCCATTCTCCGCC
CCATGGCTGACTAATTTTTTTTATTTATGCAGAGGCCGAGGCCGCCTCGGCCTCTGAGCTATTCCAGAAG
TAGTGAGGAGGCTTTTTTGGAGGCCTAGGCTTTTGCAAAAAGCTTGGACACAAGACAGGCTTGCGAGATA
TGTTTGAGAATACCACTTTATCCCGCGTCAGGGAGAGGCAGTGCGTAAAAAGACGCGGACTCATGTGAAA
TACTGGTTTTTAGTGCGCCAGATCTCTATAATCTCGCGCAACCTATTTTCCCCTCGAACACTTTTTAAGC
CGTAGATAAACAGGCTGGGACACTTCACATGAGCGAAAAATACATCGTCACCTGGGACATGTTGCAGATC
CATGCACGTAAACTCGCAAGCCGACTGATGCCTTCTGAACAATGGAAAGGCATTATTGCCGTAAGCCGTG
GCGGTCTGTACCGGGTGCGTTACTGGCGCGTGAACTGGGTATTCGTCATGTCGATACCGTTTGTATTTCC
AGCTACGATCACGACAACCAGCGCGAGCTTAAAGTGCTGAAACGCGCAGAAGGCGATGGCGAAGGCTTCA
TCGTTATTGATGACCTGGTGGATACCGGTGGTACTGCGGTTGCGATTCGTGAAATGTATCCAAAAGCGCA
CTTTGTCACCATCTTCGCAAAACCGGCTGGTCGTCCGCTGGTTGATGACTATGTTGTTGATATCCCGCAA
GATACCTGGATTGAACAGCCGTGGGATATGGGCGTCGTATTCGTCCCGCCAATCTCCGGTCGCTAATCTT
TTCAACGCCTGGCACTGCCGGGCGTTGTTCTTTTTAACTTCAGGCGGGTTACAATAGTTTCCAGTAAGTA
TTCTGGAGGCTGCATCCATGACACAGGCAAACCTGAGCGAAACCCTGTTCAAACCCCGCTTTAAACATCC
TGAAACCTCGACGCTAGTCCGCCGCTTTAATCACGGCGCACAACCGCCTGTGCAGTCGGCCCTTGATGGT
AAAACCATCCCTCACTGGTATCGCATGATTAACCGTCTGATGTGGATCTGGCGCGGCATTGACCCACGCG
AAATCCTCGACGTCCAGGCACGTATTGTGATGAGCGATGCCGAACGTACCGACGATGATTTATACGATAC
GGTGATTGGCTACCGTGGCGGCAACTGGATTTATGAGTGGGCCCCGGATCTTTGTGAAGGAACCTTACTT
CTGTGGTGTGACATAATTGGACAAACTACCTACAGAGATTTAAAGCTCTAAGGTAAATATAAAATTTTTA
AGTGTATAATGTGTTAAACTACTGATTCTAATTGTTTGTGTATTTTAGATTCCAACCTATGGAACTGATG
AATGGGAGCAGTGGTGGAATGCCTTTAATGAGGAAAACCTGTTTTGCTCAGAAGAAATGCCATCTAGTGA
TGATGAGGCTACTGCTGACTCTCAACATTCTACTCCTCCAAAAAAGAAGAGAAAGGTAGAAGACCCCAAG
GACTTTCCTTCAGAATTGCTAAGTTTTTTGAGTCATGCTGTGTTTAGTAATAGAACTCTTGCTTGCTTTG
CTATTTACACCACAAAGGAAAAAGCTGCACTGCTATACAAGAAAATTATGGAAAAATATTCTGTAACCTT
TATAAGTAGGCATAACAGTTATAATCATAACATACTGTTTTTTCTTACTCCACACAGGCATAGAGTGTCT
GCTATTAATAACTATGCTCAAAAATTGTGTACCTTTAGCTTTTTAATTTGTAAAGGGGTTAATAAGGAAT
ATTTGATGTATAGTGCCTTGACTAGAGATCATAATCAGCCATACCACATTTGTAGAGCTTTTACTTGCTT
TAAAAAACCTCCCACACCTCCCCCTGAACCTGAAACATAAAATGAATGCAATTGTTGTTGTTAACTTGTT
TATTGCAGCTTATAATGGTTACAAATAAAGCAATAGCATCACAAATTTCACAAATAAAGCATTTTTTTCA
CTGCATTCTAGTTGTGGTTTGTCCAAACTCATCAATGTATCTTATCATGTGTGGATCAACTGGATAACTC
AAGCTAACCAAAATCATCCCAAACTTCCCACCCCATACCCTATTACCACTGCCAAATTACCTGTGGTTTC
ATTTACTCTAAACCTGTGATTCCTCTGAATTATTTTCATTTTAAAGAAATTGTATTTGTTAAATATGTAC
TACAAACTTAGTAGT
Features (pLannotate 1.2.2; 32 found; start..end, strand, type, name):
    377..634     +  LTR            5' LTR (truncated): truncated 5' long terminal repeat (LTR) from HIV-1
    678..805     +  misc_feature   HIV-1 Ψ: packaging signal of human immunodeficiency virus type 1
    789..1152    +  CDS            HIV-1 gag (fragment): gag protein from human immunodeficiency virus 1; gag
   1298..1531    +  misc_feature   RRE: The Rev response element (RRE) of HIV-1 allows for Rev-dependent mRNA export from the nucleus to the cytoplasm.
   1908..2008    +  CDS            Rev (fragment): human immunodeficiency virus 1 (HIV-1) Rev protein; rev; enhances nuclear export of unspliced and incompletely spliced viral mRNAs
   2026..2125    +  protein_bind   attL1: mutant version of attL; recombination site for the Gateway® LR reaction LR Clonase™
   2133..2347    +  promoter       H1 promoter: human H1 RNA promoter
   2412..2433    +  misc_feature   MCS (fragment): pBluescript multiple cloning site
   2434..2533    -  protein_bind   attL2: mutant version of attL; recombination site for the Gateway® LR reaction LR Clonase™
   2687..3016    +  promoter       SV40 promoter: SV40 enhancer and early promoter
   3026..3625    +  CDS            PuroR: puromycin N-acetyltransferase; pac from Streptomyces alboniger; confers resistance to puromycin
   3696..4284    +  misc_feature   WPRE: woodchuck hepatitis virus posttranscriptional regulatory element
   4305..4373    +  CDS            nef (fragment): NEF_HV1Z2 - Experimental evidence at protein level: Swiss-Prot protein existence level 1. Extracellular Nef protein targets CD4(+) T-lymphocytes for apoptosis by interacting with CXCR4 surface receptors. From Human immunodeficiency virus type 1 group M subtype D (isolate Z2/CDC-Z34) (HIV-1).
   4375..4608    +  LTR            3' LTR (ΔU3): self-inactivating 3' long terminal repeat (LTR) from HIV-1
   4633..4651    -  promoter       SP6 promoter: promoter for bacteriophage SP6 RNA polymerase
   4879..5158    +  CDS            TcR (fragment): tetracycline efflux protein; tet; confers resistance to tetracycline
   5158..5208    -  misc_feature   bom (fragment): basis of mobility region from pBR322
   5310..5345    -  CDS            rop (fragment): Rop protein, which maintains plasmids at low copy number; rop
   5440..5544    +  promoter       AmpR promoter: bla
   5545..6405    +  CDS            AmpR: β-lactamase; bla; confers resistance to ampicillin, carbenicillin, and related antibiotics
   6576..7164    +  rep_origin     ori: high-copy-number ColE1/pMB1/pBR322/pUC origin of replication
   7347..7403    +  CDS            lacI (fragment): lac repressor; lacI; The lac repressor binds to the lac operator to inhibit transcription in E. coli. This inhibition can be relieved by adding lactose or isopropyl-β-D-thiogalactopyranoside (IPTG).
   7410..7739    +  promoter       SV40 promoter: SV40 enhancer and early promoter
   7939..8058    +  CDS            gpt (fragment): XGPT_ECOLI - Also known as gpp, gxu. Experimental evidence at protein level: Swiss-Prot protein existence level 1. Purine salvage pathway enzyme that catalyzes the transfer of the ribosyl-5-phosphate group from 5-phospho-alpha-D-ribose 1- diphosphate (PRPP) to the N9 position of the 6-oxopurines guanine and xanthine to form the corresponding ribonucleotides GMP (guanosine 5'- monophosphate) and XMP (xanthosine 5'-monophosphate), with the release of PPi. To a lesser extent, also acts on hypoxanthine (PubMed:9100006, PubMed:3886014). Does not ribophosphorylate adenine (PubMed:3886014). From Esch
   8058..8393    +  CDS            gpt (fragment): XGPT_ECOLI - Also known as gpp, gxu. Experimental evidence at protein level: Swiss-Prot protein existence level 1. Purine salvage pathway enzyme that catalyzes the transfer of the ribosyl-5-phosphate group from 5-phospho-alpha-D-ribose 1- diphosphate (PRPP) to the N9 position of the 6-oxopurines guanine and xanthine to form the corresponding ribonucleotides GMP (guanosine 5'- monophosphate) and XMP (xanthosine 5'-monophosphate), with the release of PPi. To a lesser extent, also acts on hypoxanthine (PubMed:9100006, PubMed:3886014). Does not ribophosphorylate adenine (PubMed:3886014). From Esch
   8488..8793    +  CDS            frsA (fragment): FRSA_ECOLI - Also known as yafA. Experimental evidence at protein level: Swiss-Prot protein existence level 1. Catalyzes the hydrolysis of esters (PubMed:15808744). Displays esterase activity toward pNP-butyrate (PubMed:15808744). May stimulate mixed-acid fermentation by acting as a fermentation/respiration switch that down-regulates respiration and up- regulates fermentation rates (PubMed:15169777). From Escherichia coli (strain K12).
   8797..8871    +  CDS            small t antigen (fragment): SV40 (simian virus 40) small t antigen
   8873..8938    +  intron         small t intron: SV40 (simian virus 40) small t antigen intron
   9068..9088    +  CDS            SV40 NLS: nuclear localization signal of SV40 (simian virus 40) large T antigen
   9407..9490    +  CDS            large T antigen (fragment): large T antigen from SV40 (simian virus 40)
   9513..9634    +  polyA_signal   SV40 poly(A) signal: SV40 polyadenylation signal
   9815..329     +  CDS            nef (fragment) (across the origin): NEF_HV1BR - Experimental evidence at protein level: Swiss-Prot protein existence level 1. Extracellular Nef protein targets CD4(+) T-lymphocytes for apoptosis by interacting with CXCR4 surface receptors (PubMed:14990729). From Human immunodeficiency virus type 1 group M subtype B (isolate BRU/LAI) (HIV-1).
