[The description below was written by a language model from this plasmid's Addgene catalogue record and pLannotate feature annotations shown in this document.]
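Description:
psp-161-si2(sip1090) is an HIV-1-derived lentiviral shRNA vector built on the pSP-161 backbone. It is propagated in E. coli as a high-copy plasmid through a ColE1/pUC-type origin, with ampicillin selection provided by the bla gene. The annotated 9.8 kb sequence contains the usual lentiviral transfer-vector elements. These are a truncated 5' LTR, the Ψ packaging signal running into a gag fragment, the Rev response element for Rev-dependent nuclear export of the genomic RNA, and a ΔU3 3' LTR. The ΔU3 deletion makes the integrated provirus self-inactivating. Because the viral structural and enzymatic genes are absent, packaging functions must be supplied in trans to produce particles.

The payload is a 309 bp insert introduced by Gateway recombination. It consists of a human H1 RNA polymerase III promoter driving the short hairpin RNA called si2 (also sip1090), and the automated annotation labels the flanking recombination sites attL1 and attL2. The record does not state the gene or transcript targeted by this shRNA, and the hairpin itself is not annotated as a separate feature. Downstream, an SV40 enhancer/early promoter drives the puromycin N-acetyltransferase gene, followed by a WPRE that enhances transcript expression. Transduced mammalian cells can therefore be selected with puromycin while expressing the hairpin.

Outside the LTRs, the plasmid carries legacy backbone material. This includes fragments of tetracycline resistance, rop and bom, and a second SV40 promoter with gpt sequences, SV40 small t intron and poly(A) signal. The construct is intended for stable RNA interference knockdown by lentiviral delivery.
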