Addgene plasmid #58802: psp-161-si2(sip1090)
Purpose: is a lentiviral vector coding the shRNA si2 (sip1090) and the gene of resistance to puromycin.
Depositing lab: Branka Horvat. Depositing organization: INSERM U1111,Centre International de Recherche en Infectiologie (CIRI).
Backbone
  Vector backbone: pSP-161
  Vector type: Lentiviral
  Selectable markers: Puromycin
Growth in bacteria
  Bacterial resistance: Ampicillin, 100 μg/mL
  Growth temperature: 37°C
  Growth strain: Stbl3
  Copy number: High Copy
Gene/Insert
  Gene/Insert name: si2 (alt name: sip1090)
  Insert size (bp): 309
  Promoter: human H1
  Cloning method: Gateway Cloning
  Sequencing primers: 5′ AGGTGGAGAGAGAGACAGAG; 3′ ccacaccctaactgacacac
Resource information
  A portion of this plasmid was derived from a plasmid made by: Parental plasmid is pSP-161 from Didier Trono's lab. Naldini et al, Science 272:263 (1996) PMID :8602510.
Terms and licenses: Academic/Nonprofit Terms; Industry Terms: Not Available to Industry
How to cite: psp-161-si2(sip1090) was a gift from Branka Horvat (Addgene plasmid # 58802 ; http://n2t.net/addgene:58802 ; RRID:Addgene_58802)
