>Addgene plasmid #58802 | psp-161-si2(sip1090) | addgene partial sequence | sequence record 92471 | Top_Fop 5'-TCACCATTATCGTTTCAGAC-3'
TAGAAGAAGAAGGTGGAGAGAGAGACAGAGACAGATCCATTCGATTAGTGAACGGATCTCGACGGTATCG
GATCCCAAATAATGATTTTATTTTGACTGATAGTGACCTGTTCGTTGCAACAAATTGATGAGCAATGCTT
TTTTATAATGCCAACTTTGTACAAAAAAGCAGGCTGGAATTCGAACGCTGACGTCATCAACCCGCTCCAA
GGAATCGCGGGCCCAGTGTCACTAGGCGGGAACACCCAGCGCGCGTGCGCCCTGGCAGGAAGATGGCTGT
GAGGGACAGGGGAGTGGCGCCCTGCAATATTTGCATGTCGCTATGTGTTCTGGGAAATCACCATAAACGT
GAAATGTCTTTGGATTTGGGAATCTTATAAGTTCTGTATGAGACCACAGATCCCCGGACACCTCTCAAGC
ATCATTCAAGAGATGATGCTTGAGAGGTGTCC
