>Addgene plasmid #58802 | psp-161-si2(sip1090) | addgene partial sequence | sequence record 92483 | WPRE-R 5'-CATAGCGTAAAAGGAGCAACA-3'
TGTAATCCAGAGGTTGATTATCGGAATTAATTCGATGCATGGGGTCGTGCGCTCCTTTCGGTCGGGCGCT
GCGGGTCGTGGGGCGGGCGTCAGGCACCGGGCTTGCGGGTCATGCACCAGGTGCGCGGTCCTTCGGGCAC
CTCGACGTCGGCGGTGACGGTGAAGCCGAGCCGCTCGTAGAAGGGGAGGTTGCGGGGCGCGGAGGTCTCC
AGGAAGGCGGGCACCCCGGCGCGCTCGGCCGCCTCCACTCCGGGGAGCACGACGGCGCTGCCCAGACCCT
TGCCCTGGTGGTCGGGCGAGACGCCGACGGTGGCCAGGAACCACGCGGGCTCCTTGGGCCGGTGCGGCGC
CAGGAGGCCTTCCATCTGTTGCTGCGCGGCCAGCCGGGAACCGCTCAACTCGGCCATGCGCGGGCCGATC
TCGGCGAACACCGCCCCCGCTTCGACGCTCTCCGGCGTGGTCCAGACCGCCACCGCGGCGCCGTCGTCCG
CGACCCACACCTTGCCGATGTCGAGCCCGACGCGCGTGAGGAAGAGTTCTTGCAGCTCGGTGACCCGCTC
GATGTGGCGGTCCGGATCGACGGTGTGGCGCGTGGCGGGGTAGTCGGCGAACGCGGCGGCGAGGGTGCGT
ACGGCCCTGGGGACGTCGTCGCGGGTGGCGAGGCGCACCGTGGGCTTGTACTCGGTCATGGTAAGCTTTT
TGCAAAAGCCTAGGCCTCCAAAAAAGCCTCCTCACTACTTCTGGAATAGC
