>Addgene plasmid #58802 | psp-161-si2(sip1090) | addgene partial sequence | sequence record 94197 | H1 5'-tcgctatgtgttctgggaaa-3'
CTTGGATTTGGGAATCTTATAAGTTCTGTATGAGACCACAGATCCCCGGACACCTCTCAAGCATCATTCA
AGAGATGATGCTTGAGAGGTGTCCTTTTTGGAAAAGCTTATCGATACCGTCGACCACCCAGCTTTCTTGT
ACAAAGTTGGCATTATAAGAAAGCATTGCTTATCAATTTGTTGCAACGAACAGGTCACTATCAGTCAAAA
TAAAATCATTATTTGCCATCCAGCTGCAGCTCTGGCCCGTGTCTCAAAATCTCTGATGTTACATTGCACA
AGATAAAAATATATCATCATGGTAGGAATTTTAATTAATTAATTAATTAATTAATTAATTAATTAAATTC
GCCAGCACAGTGGTCGACCCTGTGGAATGTGTGTCAGTTAGGGTGTGGAAAGTCCCCAGGCTCCCCAGCA
GGCAGAAGTATGCAAAGCATGCATCTCAATTAGTCAGCAACCAGGTGTGGAAAGTCCCCAGGCTCCCCAG
CAGGCAGAAGTATGCAAAGCATGCATCTCAATTAGTCAGCAACCATAGTCCCGCCCCTAACTCCGCCCAT
CCCGCCCCTAACTCCGCCCAGTTCCGCCCATTCTCCGCCCCATGGCTGACTAATTTTTTTTATTTATGCA
GAGGCCGAGGCCGCCTCGGCCTCTGAGCTATTCCAGAAGTAGTGAGGAGGCTTTTTTGGAGGCCTAGGCT
TTTGCAAAAAGCTTACCATGACCGAGTACAAGCCCACGG
